>Addgene plasmid #81279 | pDONR223_RHOA_p.S85F | addgene full sequence | sequence record 168313 | Addgene NGS Result
GGCAGTTCCCTACTCTCGCGTTAACGCTAGCATGGATGTTTTCCCAGTCACGACGTTGTAAAACGACGGC
CAGTCTTAAGCTCGGGCCCCAAATAATGATTTTATTTTGACTGATAGTGACCTGTTCGTTGCAACAAATT
GATGAGCAATGCTTTTTTATAATGCCAACTTTGTACAAAAAAGTTGGCATGGCTGCCATCCGGAAGAAAC
TGGTGATTGTTGGTGATGGAGCCTGTGGAAAGACATGCTTGCTCATAGTCTTCAGCAAGGACCAGTTCCC
AGAGGTGTATGTGCCCACAGTGTTTGAGAACTATGTGGCAGATATCGAGGTGGATGGAAAGCAGGTAGAG
TTGGCTTTGTGGGACACAGCTGGGCAGGAAGATTATGATCGCCTGAGGCCCCTCTCCTACCCAGATACCG
ATGTTATACTGATGTGTTTTTTCATCGACAGCCCTGATAGTTTAGAAAACATCCCAGAAAAGTGGACCCC
AGAAGTCAAGCATTTCTGTCCCAACGTGCCCATCATCCTGGTTGGGAATAAGAAGGATCTTCGGAATGAT
GAGCACACAAGGCGGGAGCTAGCCAAGATGAAGCAGGAGCCGGTGAAACCTGAAGAAGGCAGAGATATGG
CAAACAGGATTGGCGCTTTTGGGTACATGGAGTGTTCAGCAAAGACCAAAGATGGAGTGAGAGAGGTTTT
TGAAATGGCTACGAGAGCTGCTCTGCAAGCTAGACGTGGGAAGAAAAAATCTGGGTGCCTTGTCTTGTGA
TTGCCAACTTTCTTGTACAAAGTTGTCATTATAAGAAAGCATTGCTTATCAATTTGTTGCAACGAACAGG
TCACTATCAGTCAAAATAAAATCATTATTTGCCATCCAGCTGATATCCCCTATAGTGAGTCGTATTACAT
GGTCATAGCTGTTTCCTGGCAGCTCTGGCCCGTGTCTCAAAATCTCTGATGTTACATTGCACAAGATAAA
AATATATCATCATGCCTCCTCTAGACCAGCCAGGACAGAAATGCCTCGACTTCGCTGCTACCCAAGGTTG
CCGGGTGACGCACACCGTGGAAACGGATGAAGGCACGAACCCAGTGGACATAAGCCTGTTCGGTTCGTAA
GCTGTAATGCAAGTAGCGTATGCGCTCACGCAACTGGTCCAGAACCTTGACCGAACGCAGCGGTGGTAAC
GGCGCAGTGGCGGTTTTCATGGCTTGTTATGACTGTTTTTTTGGGGTACAGTCTATGCCTCGGGCATCCA
AGCAGCAAGCGCGTTACGCCGTGGGTCGATGTTTGATGTTATGGAGCAGCAACGATGTTACGCAGCAGGG
CAGTCGCCCTAAAACAAAGTTAAACATTATGAGGGAAGCGGTGATCGCCGAAGTATCGACTCAACTATCA
GAGGTAGTTGGCGTCATCGAGCGCCATCTCGAACCGACGTTGCTGGCCGTACATTTGTACGGCTCCGCAG
TGGATGGCGGCCTGAAGCCACACAGTGATATTGATTTGCTGGTTACGGTGACCGTAAGGCTTGATGAAAC
AACGCGGCGAGCTTTGATCAACGACCTTTTGGAAACTTCGGCTTCCCCTGGAGAGAGCGAGATTCTCCGC
GCTGTAGAAGTCACCATTGTTGTGCACGACGACATCATTCCGTGGCGTTATCCAGCTAAGCGCGAACTGC
AATTTGGAGAATGGCAGCGCAATGACATTCTTGCAGGTATCTTCGAGCCAGCCACGATCGACATTGATCT
GGCTATCTTGCTGACAAAAGCAAGAGAACATAGCGTTGCCTTGGTAGGTCCAGCGGCGGAGGAACTCTTT
GATCCGGTTCCTGAACAGGATCTATTTGAGGCGCTAAATGAAACCTTAACGCTATGGAACTCGCCGCCCG
ACTGGGCTGGCGATGAGCGAAATGTAGTGCTTACGTTGTCCCGCATTTGGTACAGCGCAGTAACCGGCAA
AATCGCGCCGAAGGATGTCGCTGCCGACTGGGCAATGGAGCGCCTGCCGGCCCAGTATCAGCCCGTCATA
CTTGAAGCTAGACAGGCTTATCTTGGACAAGAAGAAGATCGCTTGGCCTCGCGCGCAGATCAGTTGGAAG
AATTTGTCCACTACGTGAAAGGCGAGATCACCAAGGTAGTCGGCAAATAACCCTCGAGCCACCCATGACC
AAAATCCCTTAACGTGAGTTACGCGTCGTTCCACTGAGCGTCAGACCCCGTAGAAAAGATCAAAGGATCT
TCTTGAGATCCTTTTTTTCTGCGCGTAATCTGCTGCTTGCAAACAAAAAAACCACCGCTACCAGCGGTGG
TTTGTTTGCCGGATCAAGAGCTACCAACTCTTTTTCCGAAGGTAACTGGCTTCAGCAGAGCGCAGATACC
AAATACTGTTCTTCTAGTGTAGCCGTAGTTAGGCCACCACTTCAAGAACTCTGTAGCACCGCCTACATAC
CTCGCTCTGCTAATCCTGTTACCAGTGGCTGCTGCCAGTGGCGATAAGTCGTGTCTTACCGGGTTGGACT
CAAGACGATAGTTACCGGATAAGGCGCAGCGGTCGGGCTGAACGGGGGGTTCGTGCACACAGCCCAGCTT
GGAGCGAACGACCTACACCGAACTGAGATACCTACAGCGTGAGCTATGAGAAAGCGCCACGCTTCCCGAA
GGGAGAAAGGCGGACAGGTATCCGGTAAGCGGCAGGGTCGGAACAGGAGAGCGCACGAGGGAGCTTCCAG
GGGGAAACGCCTGGTATCTTTATAGTCCTGTCGGGTTTCGCCACCTCTGACTTGAGCGTCGATTTTTGTG
ATGCTCGTCAGGGGGGCGGAGCCTATGGAAAAACGCCAGCAACGCGGCCTTTTTACGGTTCCTGGCCTTT
TGCTGGCCTTTTGCTCACATGTTCTTTCCTGCGTTATCCCCTGATTCTGTGGATAACCGTATTACCGCCT
TTGAGTGAGCTGATACCGCTCGCCGCAGCCGAACGACCGAGCGCAGCGAGTCAGTGAGCGAGGAAGCGGA
AGAGCGCCCAATACGCAAACCGCCTCTCCCCGCGCGTTGGCCGATTCATTAATGCAGCTGGCACGACAGG
TTTCCCGACTGGAAAGCGGGCAGTGAGCGCAACGCAATTAATACGCGTACCGCTAGCCAGGAAGAGTTTG
TAGAAACGCAAAAAGGCCATCCGTCAGGATGGCCTTCTGCTTAGTTTGATGCCTGGCAGTTTATGGCGGG
CGTCCTGCCCGCCACCCTCCGGGCCGTTGCTTCACAACGTTCAAATCCGCTCCCGGCGGATTTGTCCTAC
TCAGGAGAGCGTTCACCGACAAACAACAGATAAAACGAAAGGCCCAGTCTTCCGACTGAGCCTTTCGTTT
TATTTGATGCCT
Features (pLannotate 1.2.2; 12 found; start..end, strand, type, name):
     38..74      -  CDS            lacZα (fragment): LacZα fragment of β-galactosidase; lacZ fragment
     91..186     +  protein_bind   attL3: mutant version of attL; recombination site for the Gateway® LR reaction LR Clonase™
    189..770     +  CDS            RhoA: human Rho family small GTPase RhoA
    778..871     -  protein_bind   attL2 (fragment): mutant version of attL; recombination site for the Gateway® LR reaction LR Clonase™
    889..907     -  promoter       T7 promoter: promoter for bacteriophage T7 RNA polymerase
   1097..1120    +  promoter       Pc promoter (fragment): intI1 (promoter lies within the coding sequence); class 1 integron promoter
   1296..1352    +  CDS            GmR (fragment): gentamycin acetyltransferase; aacC1; confers resistance to gentamycin
   1359..2150    +  CDS            SmR: aminoglycoside adenylyltransferase (Murphy, 1985); aadA; confers resistance to spectinomycin and streptomycin
   2243..2831    +  rep_origin     ori: high-copy-number ColE1/pMB1/pBR322/pUC origin of replication
   3014..3106    +  CDS            lacI (fragment): lac repressor; lacI; The lac repressor binds to the lac operator to inhibit transcription in E. coli. This inhibition can be relieved by adding lactose or isopropyl-β-D-thiogalactopyranoside (IPTG).
   3161..3188    -  terminator     rrnB T2 terminator: transcription terminator T2 from the E. coli rrnB gene
   3320..3363    +  terminator     rrnB T1 terminator: Escherichia coli rrnB; transcription terminator T1 from the E. coli rrnB gene
