[The description below was written by a language model from this plasmid's Addgene catalogue record and pLannotate feature annotations shown in this document.]
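Description:
pDONR223_RHOA_p.S85F is a Gateway entry clone built on the Invitrogen pDONR223 backbone, carrying the human RHOA open reading frame with the S85F missense substitution. It is maintained in E. coli as a high-copy plasmid through a ColE1/pUC-type origin and is selected with spectinomycin via the aadA (SmR) aminoglycoside adenylyltransferase gene. That gene appears to be expressed from an upstream class 1 integron Pc promoter fragment. The annotated short pieces of a gentamicin resistance gene, lacZα and lacI are backbone remnants rather than functional elements. rrnB T1 and T2 terminators lie upstream of the cloning region and help insulate it from read-through transcription.

The sequenced record is 3,372 nt. In it, the RhoA coding sequence of about 580 bp sits between two attL recombination sites. The annotation software labels these attL3 and a partial attL2, which are its own matches to mutant attL variants. These sites allow LR Clonase-mediated transfer of the ORF into any compatible Gateway destination vector. The entry clone itself has no promoter driving the insert, so expression depends entirely on the destination vector. A T7 promoter annotated beside the second attL site points back toward the insert on the opposite strand and is a backbone feature. The depositor describes the clone as "closed", meaning a stop codon immediately follows the ORF. The protein would therefore be made with its native C-terminus and cannot be fused to C-terminal tags.

The plasmid belongs to the Target Accelerator Plasmid Collection, a set of wild-type and variant ORFs assembled for systematic functional testing of rare cancer-associated alleles. It serves as a source clone for moving this RHOA variant into expression vectors.
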