Addgene plasmid #81279: pDONR223_RHOA_p.S85F
Purpose: Gateway Donor vector containing RHOA , part of the Target Accelerator Plasmid Collection.
Depositing lab: Jesse Boehm & William Hahn & David Root. Depositing organization: Broad Institute. Publication: Systematic Functional Interrogation of Rare Cancer Variants Identifies Oncogenic Alleles. Kim E, Ilic N, Shrestha Y, Zou L, Kamburov A, Zhu C, Yang X, Lubonja R, Tran N, Nguyen C, Lawrence MS, Piccioni F, Bagul M, Doench JG, Chouinard CR, Wu X, Hogstrom L, Natoli T, Tamayo P, Horn H, Corsello SM, Lage K, Root DE, Subramanian A, Golub TR, Getz G, Boehm JS, Hahn WC. Cancer Discov. 2016 Jul;6(7):714-26. doi: 10.1158/2159-8290.CD-16-0160. Epub 2016 May 4. PubMed 27147599.
Backbone
  Vector backbone: pDONR223
  Backbone manufacturer: Invitrogen
  Backbone size w/o insert (bp): 2790
  Vector type: Gateway Entry vector
Growth in bacteria
  Bacterial resistance: Spectinomycin, 50 μg/mL
  Growth temperature: 37°C
  Growth strain: DH5alpha
  Copy number: High Copy
Gene/Insert
  Gene/Insert name: RHOA
  Species: H. sapiens (human)
  Mutation: S85F
  GenBank ID: NM_001664.3
  Entrez Gene: RHOA (a.k.a. ARH12, ARHA, EDFAOB, RHO12, RHOH12)
  Promoter: None
  Cloning method: Gateway Cloning
  Sequencing primers: 5′ M13pUC-fwd; 3′ M13-Rev
Terms and licenses: Academic/Nonprofit Terms; Industry Terms: Not Available to Industry
Depositor comments: Closed state: stop codon immediately follows insert
How to cite: pDONR223_RHOA_p.S85F was a gift from Jesse Boehm & William Hahn & David Root (Addgene plasmid # 81279 ; http://n2t.net/addgene:81279 ; RRID:Addgene_81279)
