>Addgene plasmid #81279 | pDONR223_RHOA_p.S85F | depositor partial sequence | sequence record 154598 | Insert sequence
ATGGCTGCCATCCGGAAGAAACTGGTGATTGTTGGTGATGGAGCCTGTGGAAAGACATGCTTGCTCATAG
TCTTCAGCAAGGACCAGTTCCCAGAGGTGTATGTGCCCACAGTGTTTGAGAACTATGTGGCAGATATCGA
GGTGGATGGAAAGCAGGTAGAGTTGGCTTTGTGGGACACAGCTGGGCAGGAAGATTATGATCGCCTGAGG
CCCCTCTCCTACCCAGATACCGATGTTATACTGATGTGTTTTTTCATCGACAGCCCTGATAGTTTAGAAA
ACATCCCAGAAAAGTGGACCCCAGAAGTCAAGCATTTCTGTCCCAACGTGCCCATCATCCTGGTTGGGAA
TAAGAAGGATCTTCGGAATGATGAGCACACAAGGCGGGAGCTAGCCAAGATGAAGCAGGAGCCGGTGAAA
CCTGAAGAAGGCAGAGATATGGCAAACAGGATTGGCGCTTTTGGGTACATGGAGTGTTCAGCAAAGACCA
AAGATGGAGTGAGAGAGGTTTTTGAAATGGCTACGAGAGCTGCTCTGCAAGCTAGACGTGGGAAGAAAAA
ATCTGGGTGCCTTGTCTTG
